Addgene plasmid #147777: pnEA-NpH-HsNot9_19-285-Y203AR244A_V
Purpose: Bacterial Expression of HsNot9_19-285-Y203AR244A
Depositing lab: Elisa Izaurralde. Depositing organization: Max Planck Institute for Developmental Biology. Publication: A DDX6-CNOT1 complex and W-binding pockets in CNOT9 reveal direct links between miRNA target recognition and silencing. Chen Y, Boland A, Kuzuoglu-Ozturk D, Bawankar P, Loh B, Chang CT, Weichenrieder O, Izaurralde E. Mol Cell. 2014 Jun 5;54(5):737-50. doi: 10.1016/j.molcel.2014.03.034. Epub 2014 Apr 24. PubMed 24768540.
Backbone
  Vector backbone: Unknown
  Vector type: Bacterial Expression
Growth in bacteria
  Bacterial resistance: Ampicillin, 100 μg/mL
  Growth temperature: 37°C
  Growth strain: DH5alpha
  Copy number: Low Copy
Gene/Insert
  Gene/Insert name: HsNot9_19-285-Y203AR244A (alt names: RCD1; CT129, RCD1+, CNOT9)
  Species: H. sapiens (human)
  Entrez Gene: CNOT9 (a.k.a. CAF40, CT129, RCD-1, RCD1, RQCD1)
  Cloning method: Unknown
Terms and licenses: Academic/Nonprofit Terms; Industry Terms: Not Available to Industry
Depositor comments: sequence based on NCBI:NM_005444.1. Plasmids from this collection were made available to the research community and donated after the lab closed. Please note that the sequence provided by the depositing laboratory may be theoretical/predicted or based on Sanger sequencing results. There may be discrepancies between sequencing results obtained by Addgene and the depositor sequence. If an Addgene verified sequence is not available, please contact before placing your order to request that our lab fully sequence the plasmid.
How to cite: pnEA-NpH-HsNot9_19-285-Y203AR244A_V was a gift from Elisa Izaurralde (Addgene plasmid # 147777 ; http://n2t.net/addgene:147777 ; RRID:Addgene_147777)
