[The description below was written by a language model from this plasmid's Addgene catalogue record and pLannotate feature annotations shown in this document.]
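Description:
pnEA-NpH-HsNot9_19-285-Y203AR244A_V is a 6,561-nt bacterial expression plasmid for producing a mutant fragment of human CNOT9 (also called RQCD1, RCD1 or CAF40), a subunit of the CCR4-NOT deadenylase complex. The catalogue lists the backbone as unknown. The annotated features nevertheless show a pET-like, pBR322-derived architecture. It has a ColE1/pMB1-type origin together with the bom region and the rop gene, which holds copy number down and agrees with the recorded low-copy status. It also carries an ampicillin resistance gene (bla) under its own promoter for selection. Several disrupted tetracycline-resistance fragments and the tet promoter appear to be non-functional remnants of the parental vector.

The expression cassette consists of a T7 promoter followed by a lac operator and the phage T7 gene 10 ribosome binding site. A plasmid-borne lacI gene with its own promoter supplies the repressor. Expression therefore depends on T7 RNA polymerase and can be induced with IPTG in a suitable E. coli host. A short match to a His/TEV-containing composite tag lies upstream of the insert, which suggests an N-terminal histidine tag, though the record does not describe the tag or any cleavage site explicitly. The CNOT9 coding segment spans residues 19–285 and, by its name, carries Y203A and R244A substitutions. It is followed by a short vector-derived match to T7 gene 10 sequence and the T7 terminator.

The associated publication concerns tryptophan-binding pockets in CNOT9 and links between miRNA target recognition and silencing. The double mutant was therefore probably made as recombinant protein for binding or structural studies, although the record does not state what the mutations do.
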