Features (pLannotate 1.2.2; 20 found; start..end, strand, type, name):
    104..208     +  promoter       AmpR promoter: bla
    209..1069    +  CDS            AmpR: β-lactamase; bla; confers resistance to ampicillin, carbenicillin, and related antibiotics
   1240..1828    +  rep_origin     ori: high-copy-number ColE1/pMB1/pBR322/pUC origin of replication
   2014..2156    -  misc_feature   bom: basis of mobility region from pBR322
   2258..2449    -  CDS            rop: Rop protein, which maintains plasmids at low copy number; rop
   2466..2846    +  CDS            YPB1_ECOLX: Protein predicted: Swiss-Prot protein existence level 4. From Escherichia coli.
   3088..3712    -  CDS            TcR (fragment): tetracycline efflux protein; tet; confers resistance to tetracycline
   3727..3748    -  protein_bind   CAP binding site: CAP binding activates transcription in the presence of cAMP. E. coli catabolite activator protein
   3761..4843    -  CDS            lacI: lac repressor; lacI; The lac repressor binds to the lac operator to inhibit transcription in E. coli. This inhibition can be relieved by adding lactose or isopropyl-β-D-thiogalactopyranoside (IPTG).
   4844..4921    -  promoter       lacI promoter: lacI
   4929..5208    -  CDS            TcR (fragment): tetracycline efflux protein; tet; confers resistance to tetracycline
   5230..5248    +  promoter       T7 promoter: promoter for bacteriophage T7 RNA polymerase
   5249..5273    +  protein_bind   lac operator: The lac repressor binds to the lac operator to inhibit transcription in E. coli. This inhibition can be relieved by adding lactose or isopropyl-β-D-thiogalactopyranoside (IPTG). lac repressor encoded by lacI
   5288..5310    +  RBS            RBS: efficient ribosome binding site from bacteriophage T7 gene 10 (Olins and Rangwala, 1989)
   5329..5345    +  CDS            capTEV™ (fragment): composite tag for in vivo biotinylation, TEV protease cleavage, and 6xHis tagging
   5401..6204    +  CDS            CNOT9 (fragment): CNOT9_HUMAN - Also known as RCD1, RQCD1. Experimental evidence at protein level: Swiss-Prot protein existence level 1. Component of the CCR4-NOT complex which is one of the major cellular mRNA deadenylases and is linked to various cellular processes including bulk mRNA degradation, miRNA-mediated repression, translational repression during translational initiation and general transcription regulation. Additional complex functions may be a consequence of its influence on mRNA expression. Involved in down- regulation of MYB- and JUN-dependent transcription. May play a role in cell differentiatio
   6245..6294    +  CDS            SET1 (fragment): solubility-enhancement tag derived from T7 phage gene 10B
   6302..6349    +  terminator     T7 terminator: transcription terminator for bacteriophage T7 RNA polymerase
   6372..6476    -  CDS            TcR (fragment): tetracycline efflux protein; tet; confers resistance to tetracycline
   6524..6552    -  promoter       tet promoter: E. coli promoter for tetracycline efflux protein gene
>Addgene plasmid #147777 | pnEA-NpH-HsNot9_19-285-Y203AR244A_V | depositor full sequence | sequence record 290224 | Full Sequence
TTCTTGAAGACGAAAGGGCCTCGTGATACGCCTATTTTTATAGGTTAATGTCATGATAATAATGGTTTCT
TAGACGTCAGGTGGCACTTTTCGGGGAAATGTGCGCGGAACCCCTATTTGTTTATTTTTCTAAATACATT
CAAATATGTATCCGCTCATGAGACAATAACCCTGATAAATGCTTCAATAATATTGAAAAAGGAAGAGTAT
GAGTATTCAACATTTCCGTGTCGCCCTTATTCCCTTTTTTGCGGCATTTTGCCTTCCTGTTTTTGCTCAC
CCAGAAACGCTGGTGAAAGTAAAAGATGCTGAAGATCAGTTGGGTGCACGAGTGGGTTACATCGAACTGG
ATCTCAACAGCGGTAAGATCCTTGAGAGTTTTCGCCCCGAAGAACGTTTTCCAATGATGAGCACTTTTAA
AGTTCTGCTATGTGGCGCGGTATTATCCCGTGTTGACGCCGGGCAAGAGCAACTCGGTCGCCGCATACAC
TATTCTCAGAATGACTTGGTTGAGTACTCACCAGTCACAGAAAAGCATCTTACGGATGGCATGACAGTAA
GAGAATTATGCAGTGCTGCCATAACCATGAGTGATAACACTGCGGCCAACTTACTTCTGACAACGATCGG
AGGACCGAAGGAGCTAACCGCTTTTTTGCACAACATGGGGGATCATGTAACTCGCCTTGATCGTTGGGAA
CCGGAGCTGAATGAAGCCATACCAAACGACGAGCGTGACACCACGATGCCTGCAGCAATGGCAACAACGT
TGCGCAAACTATTAACTGGCGAACTACTTACTCTAGCTTCCCGGCAACAATTAATAGACTGGATGGAGGC
GGATAAAGTTGCAGGACCACTTCTGCGCTCGGCCCTTCCGGCTGGCTGGTTTATTGCTGATAAATCTGGA
GCCGGTGAGCGTGGGTCTCGCGGTATCATTGCAGCACTGGGGCCAGATGGTAAGCCCTCCCGTATCGTAG
TTATCTACACGACGGGGAGTCAGGCAACTATGGATGAACGAAATAGACAGATCGCTGAGATAGGTGCCTC
ACTGATTAAGCATTGGTAACTGTCAGACCAAGTTTACTCATATATACTTTAGATTGATTTAAAACTTCAT
TTTTAATTTAAAAGGATCTAGGTGAAGATCCTTTTTGATAATCTCATGACCAAAATCCCTTAACGTGAGT
TTTCGTTCCACTGAGCGTCAGACCCCGTAGAAAAGATCAAAGGATCTTCTTGAGATCCTTTTTTTCTGCG
CGTAATCTGCTGCTTGCAAACAAAAAAACCACCGCTACCAGCGGTGGTTTGTTTGCCGGATCAAGAGCTA
CCAACTCTTTTTCCGAAGGTAACTGGCTTCAGCAGAGCGCAGATACCAAATACTGTCCTTCTAGTGTAGC
CGTAGTTAGGCCACCACTTCAAGAACTCTGTAGCACCGCCTACATACCTCGCTCTGCTAATCCTGTTACC
AGTGGCTGCTGCCAGTGGCGATAAGTCGTGTCTTACCGGGTTGGACTCAAGACGATAGTTACCGGATAAG
GCGCAGCGGTCGGGCTGAACGGGGGGTTCGTGCACACAGCCCAGCTTGGAGCGAACGACCTACACCGAAC
TGAGATACCTACAGCGTGAGCTATGAGAAAGCGCCACGCTTCCCGAAGGGAGAAAGGCGGACAGGTATCC
GGTAAGCGGCAGGGTCGGAACAGGAGAGCGCACGAGGGAGCTTCCAGGGGGAAACGCCTGGTATCTTTAT
AGTCCTGTCGGGTTTCGCCACCTCTGACTTGAGCGTCGATTTTTGTGATGCTCGTCAGGGGGGCGGAGCC
TATGGAAAAACGCCAGCAACGCGGCCTTTTTACGGTTCCTGGCCTTTTGCTGGCCTTTTGCTCACATGTT
CTTTCCTGCGTTATCCCCTGATTCTGTGGATAACCGTATTACCGCCTTTGAGTGAGCTGATACCGCTCGC
CGCAGCCGAACGACCGAGCGCAGCGAGTCAGTGAGCGAGGAAGCGGAAGAGCGCCTGATGCGGTATTTTC
TCCTTACGCATCTGTGCGGTATTTCACACCGCATATATGGTGCACTCTCAGTACAATCTGCTCTGATGCC
GCATAGTTAAGCCAGTATACACTCCGCTATCGCTACGTGACTGGGTCATGGCTGCGCCCCGACACCCGCC
AACACCCGCTGACGCGCCCTGACGGGCTTGTCTGCTCCCGGCATCCGCTTACAGACAAGCTGTGACCGTC
TCCGGGAGCTGCATGTGTCAGAGGTTTTCACCGTCATCACCGAAACGCGCGAGGCAGCTGCGGTAAAGCT
CATCAGCGTGGTCGTGAAGCGATTCACAGATGTCTGCCTGTTCATCCGCGTCCAGCTCGTTGAGTTTCTC
CAGAAGCGTTAATGTCTGGCTTCTGATAAAGCGGGCCATGTTAAGGGCGGTTTTTTCCTGTTTGGTCACT
GATGCCTCCGTGTAAGGGGGATTTCTGTTCATGGGGGTAATGATACCGATGAAACGAGAGAGGATGCTCA
CGATACGGGTTACTGATGATGAACATGCCCGGTTACTGGAACGTTGTGAGGGTAAACAACTGGCGGTATG
GATGCGGCGGGACCAGAGAAAAATCACTCAGGGTCAATGCCAGCGCTTCGTTAATACAGATGTAGGTGTT
CCACAGGGTAGCCAGCAGCATCCTGCGATGCAGATCCGGAACATAATGGTGCAGGGCGCTGACTTCCGCG
TTTCCAGACTTTACGAAACACGGAAACCGAAGACCATTCATGTTGTTGCTCAGGTCGCAGACGTTTTGCA
GCAGCAGTCGCTTCACGTTCGCTCGCGTATCGGTGATTCATTCTGCTAACCAGTAAGGCAACCCCGCCAG
CCTAGCCGGGTCCTCAACGACAGGAGCACGATCATGCGCACCCGTGGCCAGGACCCAACGCTGCCCGAGA
TGCGCCGCGTGCGGCTGCTGGAGATGGCGGACGCGATGGATATGTTCTGCCAAGGGTTGGTTTGCGCATT
CACAGTTCTCCGCAAGAATTGATTGGCTCCAATTCTTGGAGTGGTGAATCCGTTAGCGAGGTGCCGCCGG
CTTCCATTCAGGTCGAGGTGGCCCGGCTCCATGCACCGCGACGCAACGCGGGGAGGCAGACAAGGTATAG
GGCGGCGCCTACAATCCATGCCAACCCGTTCCATGTGCTCGCCGAGGCGGCATAAATCGCCGTGACGATC
AGCGGTCCAGTGATCGAAGTTAGGCTGGTAAGAGCCGCGAGCGATCCTTGAAGCTGTCCCTGATGGTCGT
CATCTACCTGCCTGGACAGCATGGCCTGCAACGCGGGCATCCCGATGCCGCCGGAAGCGAGAAGAATCAT
AATGGGGAAGGCCATCCAGCCTCGCGTCGCGAACGCCAGCAAGACGTAGCCCAGCGCGTCGGCCGCCATG
CCGGCGATAATGGCCTGCTTCTCGCCGAAACGTTTGGTGGCGGGACCAGTGACGAAGGCTTGAGCGAGGG
CGTGCAAGATTCCGAATACCGCAAGCGACAGGCCGATCATCGTCGCGCTCCAGCGAAAGCGGTCCTCGCC
GAAAATGACCCAGAGCGCTGCCGGCACCTGTCCTACGAGTTGCATGATAAAGAAGACAGTCATAAGTGCG
GCGACGATAGTCATGCCCCGCGCCCACCGGAAGGAGCTGACTGGGTTGAAGGCTCTCAAGGGCATCGGTC
GAGATCCCGGTGCCTAATGAGTGAGCTAACTTACATTAATTGCGTTGCGCTCACTGCCCGCTTTCCAGTC
GGGAAACCTGTCGTGCCAGCTGCATTAATGAATCGGCCAACGCGCGGGGAGAGGCGGTTTGCGTATTGGG
CGCCAGGGTGGTTTTTCTTTTCACCAGTGAGACGGGCAACAGCTGATTGCCCTTCACCGCCTGGCCCTGA
GAGAGTTGCAGCAAGCGGTCCACGCTGGTTTGCCCCAGCAGGCGAAAATCCTGTTTGATGGTGGTTAACG
GCGGGATATAACATGAGCTGTCTTCGGTATCGTCGTATCCCACTACCGAGATATCCGCACCAACGCGCAG
CCCGGACTCGGTAATGGCGCGCATTGCGCCCAGCGCCATCTGATCGTTGGCAACCAGCATCGCAGTGGGA
ACGATGCCCTCATTCAGCATTTGCATGGTTTGTTGAAAACCGGACATGGCACTCCAGTCGCCTTCCCGTT
CCGCTATCGGCTGAATTTGATTGCGAGTGAGATATTTATGCCAGCCAGCCAGACGCAGACGCGCCGAGAC
AGAACTTAATGGGCCCGCTAACAGCGCGATTTGCTGGTGACCCAATGCGACCAGATGCTCCACGCCCAGT
CGCGTACCGTCTTCATGGGAGAAAATAATACTGTTGATGGGTGTCTGGTCAGAGACATCAAGAAATAACG
CCGGAACATTAGTGCAGGCAGCTTCCACAGCAATGGCATCCTGGTCATCCAGCGGATAGTTAATGATCAG
CCCACTGACGCGTTGCGCGAGAAGATTGTGCACCGCCGCTTTACAGGCTTCGACGCCGCTTCGTTCTACC
ATCGACACCACCACGCTGGCACCCAGTTGATCGGCGCGAGATTTAATCGCCGCGACAATTTGCGACGGCG
CGTGCAGGGCCAGACTGGAGGTGGCAACGCCAATCAGCAACGACTGTTTGCCCGCCAGTTGTTGTGCCAC
GCGGTTGGGAATGTAATTCAGCTCCGCCATCGCCGCTTCCACTTTTTCCCGCGTTTTCGCAGAAACGTGG
CTGGCCTGGTTCACCACGCGGGAAACGGTCTGATAAGAGACACCGGCATACTCTGCGACATCGTATAACG
TTACTGGTTTCACATTCACCACCCTGAATTGACTCTCTTCCGGGCGCTATCATGCCATACCGCGAAAGGT
TTTGCGCCATTCGATGGTGTCCGGGATCTCGACGCTCTCCCTTATGCGACTCCTGCATTAGGAAGCAGCC
CAGTAGTAGGTTGAGGCCGTTGAGCACCGCCGCCGCAAGGAATGGTGCATGCAAGGAGATGGCGCCCAAC
AGTCCCCCGGCCACGGGGCCTGCCACCATACCCACGCCGAAACAAGCGCTCATGAGCCCGAAGTGGCGAG
CCCGATCTTCCCCATCGGTGATGTCGGCGATATAGGCGCCAGCAACCGCACCTGTGGCGCCGGTGATGCC
GGCCACGATGCGTCCGGCGTAGAGGATCGAGATCTCGATCCCGCGAAATTAATACGACTCACTATAGGGG
AATTGTGAGCGGATAACAATTCCCCACTAGTAATAATTTTGTTTAACTTTAAGAAGGAGATATACCATGG
GCAGCAGCCATCATCATCATCATCACAGCAGCGGTACCGGCAGCGGCCTGGAAGTTCTGTTCCAGGGGCC
CCATATGCTCGAGAGAGAAAAGATCTATCAGTGGATCAATGAGCTGTCCAGTCCTGAGACTAGGGAAAAT
GCTTTGCTGGAGCTAAGTAAGAAGCGAGAATCTGTTCCTGACCTTGCACCCATGCTGTGGCATTCATTTG
GTACTATTGCAGCACTTTTACAGGAAATTGTAAATATTTATCCATCTATCAACCCACCCACCTTGACAGC
ACACCAGTCTAACAGAGTTTGCAATGCTCTGGCATTACTGCAATGTGTAGCATCACATCCAGAAACCAGG
TCAGCGTTTCTCGCAGCACACATCCCACTTTTTTTGTACCCCTTTTTGCACACTGTCAGCAAAACACGTC
CCTTTGAGTATCTCCGGCTCACCAGCCTTGGAGTTATTGGGGCCCTGGTGAAAACAGATGAACAAGAAGT
AATCAACTTTTTATTAACAACAGAAATTATCCCTTTATGTTTGCGAATTATGGAATCTGGAAGTGAACTT
TCTAAAACAGTTGCCACATTCATCCTCCAGAAGATCTTGTTAGATGACACTGGTTTGGCTTATATATGTC
AGACGGCAGAGCGTTTCTCCCATGTTGCCATGATCTTGGGTAAGATGGTCCTGCAGCTATCCAAAGAGCC
TTCTGCCCGTCTGCTGAAGCATGTAGTGAGATGTTACCTTCGACTTTCAGATAACCCCGCAGCACGTGAA
GCACTCAGACAGTGCCTCCCTGACCAGCTGAAAGACACAACCTTCGCCCAGGTGCTAAAAGATGACACCA
CCACGAAACGCTGGCTTGCACAACTGGTGAAGAACCTGCAAGAGTAAGGATCCTAATAGTCTAGAGCTAG
CCCTAGGAGATCCGGCTGCTAACAAAGCCCGAAAGGAAGCTGAGTTGGCTGCTGCCACCGCTGAGCAATA
ACTAGCATAACCCCTTGGGGCCTCTAAACGGGTCTTGAGGGGTTTTTTGCTGAAAGGAGGAACTATATCC
GGATATCCCGCAAGAGGCCCGGCAGTACCGGCATAACCAAGCCTATGCCTACAGCATCCAGGGTGACGGT
GCCGAGGATGACGATGAGCGCATTGTTAGATTTCATACACGGTGCCTGACTGCGTTAGCAATTTAACTGT
GATAAACTACCGCATTAAAGCTTATCGATGATAAGCTGTCAAACATGAGAA
